Addgene plasmid #161819: lentiCRISPR v2-sgSLC7A11/xCT-2
Purpose: knock out SLC7A11/xCT in mammalian cells
Depositing lab: Boyi Gan. Depositing organization: University of Texas MD Anderson Cancer Center. Publication: Cystine transporter regulation of pentose phosphate pathway dependency and disulfide stress exposes a targetable metabolic vulnerability in cancer. Liu X, Olszewski K, Zhang Y, Lim EW, Shi J, Zhang X, Zhang J, Lee H, Koppula P, Lei G, Zhuang L, You MJ, Fang B, Li W, Metallo CM, Poyurovsky MV, Gan B. Nat Cell Biol. 2020 Apr;22(4):476-486. doi: 10.1038/s41556-020-0496-x. Epub 2020 Mar 30. PubMed 32231310.
Backbone
  Vector backbone: lentiCRISPR v2
  Backbone manufacturer: Feng Zhang
  Backbone size w/o insert (bp): 12000
  Total vector size (bp): 12000
  Vector type: Lentiviral, CRISPR
  Selectable markers: Puromycin
Growth in bacteria
  Bacterial resistance: Ampicillin, 100 μg/mL
  Growth temperature: 37°C
  Growth strain: NEB Stable
  Copy number: High Copy
Gene/Insert
  Gene/Insert name: solute carrier family 7 member 11 (alt names: SLC7A11; xCT)
  gRNA/shRNA sequence: AAGTATTACGCGGTTGCCAC
  Species: H. sapiens (human)
  GenBank ID: NM_014331.4
  Entrez Gene: SLC7A11 (a.k.a. CCBR1, xCT)
Terms and licenses: Academic/Nonprofit Terms; Industry Terms: Not Available to Industry
How to cite: lentiCRISPR v2-sgSLC7A11/xCT-2 was a gift from Boyi Gan (Addgene plasmid # 161819 ; http://n2t.net/addgene:161819 ; RRID:Addgene_161819)
