[The description below was written by a language model from this plasmid's Addgene catalogue record and pLannotate feature annotations shown in this document.]
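Description:
lentiCRISPR v2-sgSLC7A11/xCT-2 is an all-in-one lentiviral CRISPR plasmid built on the lentiCRISPR v2 backbone and intended to knock out human SLC7A11 (xCT, the cystine transporter) in mammalian cells. In bacteria it replicates from a high-copy ColE1/pUC-type origin and is selected with ampicillin through the AmpR β-lactamase gene; an f1 origin is also present. Outside the viral region, the backbone carries an SV40/EM7-driven BleoR cassette with an SV40 polyadenylation signal. The catalogue lists a total size of about 12 kb, whereas the sequenced record that was annotated is 13,013 nt.

The transfer cassette has a self-inactivating, third-generation-style layout. A CMV enhancer/promoter drives a truncated HIV-1 5' LTR, followed by the Ψ packaging signal, a gag fragment, the RRE for Rev-dependent nuclear export and the cPPT/CTS. The cassette ends in a ΔU3 3' LTR, with a bGH polyadenylation signal downstream.

Between these elements sit two expression units. A human U6 RNA polymerase III promoter transcribes the SLC7A11-targeting guide, which lies in the short gap between the promoter and the Streptococcus pyogenes gRNA scaffold. An EF-1α core promoter then drives S. pyogenes Cas9, followed on the same strand by the puromycin N-acetyltransferase gene and a WPRE that enhances transcript expression. The feature table does not annotate the linker joining Cas9 and PuroR.

After packaging and transduction, the integrated provirus supplies nuclease, guide and puromycin selection from a single vector, so that edited cell populations lacking xCT can be selected. The "-2" suffix suggests it is one of several guides against this gene, though the record does not say so.
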