Features (pLannotate 1.2.2; 33 found; start..end, strand, type, name):
     84..413     +  promoter       SV40 promoter: SV40 enhancer and early promoter
    461..508     +  promoter       EM7 promoter: synthetic bacterial promoter&nbsp
    527..901     +  CDS            BleoR: antibiotic-binding protein; Sh ble from Streptoalloteichus hindustanus; confers resistance to bleomycin, phleomycin, and Zeocin™
    911..1036    +  CDS            ble (fragment): BLE_KLEPN - Experimental evidence at protein level: Swiss-Prot protein existence level 1. Binding protein with a strong affinity to the bleomycin family of antibiotics. Binds to CL990; an antimitotic-antibiotic compound. From Klebsiella pneumoniae.
   1031..1152    +  polyA_signal   SV40 poly(A) signal: SV40 polyadenylation signal
   1223..1245    -  protein_bind   lac operator (fragment): The lac repressor binds to the lac operator to inhibit transcription in E. coli. This inhibition can be relieved by adding lactose or isopropyl-β-D-thiogalactopyranoside (IPTG). lac repressor encoded by lacI
   1249..1279    -  promoter       lac promoter: promoter for the E. coli lac operon
   1294..1315    -  protein_bind   CAP binding site: CAP binding activates transcription in the presence of cAMP. E. coli catabolite activator protein
   1328..1420    -  CDS            lacI (fragment): lac repressor; lacI; The lac repressor binds to the lac operator to inhibit transcription in E. coli. This inhibition can be relieved by adding lactose or isopropyl-β-D-thiogalactopyranoside (IPTG).
   1603..2191    -  rep_origin     ori: high-copy-number ColE1/pMB1/pBR322/pUC origin of replication
   2362..3222    -  CDS            AmpR: β-lactamase; bla; confers resistance to ampicillin, carbenicillin, and related antibiotics
   3223..3327    -  promoter       AmpR promoter: bla
   3386..3438    -  misc_feature   bom (fragment): basis of mobility region from pBR322
   3593..3972    +  enhancer       CMV enhancer: human cytomegalovirus immediate early enhancer
   3973..4172    +  promoter       CMV promoter: human cytomegalovirus (CMV) immediate early promoter
   4190..4370    +  LTR            5' LTR (truncated): truncated 5' long terminal repeat (LTR) from HIV-1
   4417..4542    +  misc_feature   HIV-1 Ψ: packaging signal of human immunodeficiency virus type 1
   4526..4889    +  CDS            HIV-1 gag (fragment): gag protein from human immunodeficiency virus 1; gag
   5035..5268    +  misc_feature   RRE: The Rev response element (RRE) of HIV-1 allows for Rev-dependent mRNA export from the nucleus to the cytoplasm.
   5645..5745    +  CDS            Rev (fragment): human immunodeficiency virus 1 (HIV-1) Rev protein; rev; enhances nuclear export of unspliced and incompletely spliced viral mRNAs
   5795..5912    +  misc_feature   cPPT/CTS: central polypurine tract and central termination sequence of HIV-1
   5963..6203    +  promoter       U6 promoter: RNA polymerase III promoter for human U6 snRNA
   6233..6308    +  misc_RNA       gRNA scaffold: guide RNA scaffold for the Streptococcus pyogenes CRISPR/Cas9 system
   6326..6344    +  CDS            small t antigen (fragment): SV40 (simian virus 40) small t antigen
   6370..6581    +  promoter       EF-1α core promoter: core promoter for human elongation factor EF-1α
   6606..10709   +  CDS            Cas9: Cas9 (Csn1) endonuclease from the Streptococcus pyogenes Type II CRISPR/Cas system generates RNA-guided double strand breaks in DNA
  10847..11444   +  CDS            PuroR (fragment): puromycin N-acetyltransferase; pac from Streptomyces; confers resistance to puromycin
  11460..12048   +  misc_feature   WPRE: woodchuck hepatitis virus posttranscriptional regulatory element
  12099..12118   +  misc_feature   cPPT/CTS (fragment): central polypurine tract and central termination sequence of HIV-1
  12120..12353   +  LTR            3' LTR (ΔU3): self-inactivating 3' long terminal repeat (LTR) from HIV-1
  12385..12609   +  polyA_signal   bGH poly(A) signal: bovine growth hormone polyadenylation signal
  12613..12634   +  promoter       SV40 promoter (fragment): SV40 enhancer and early promoter
  12655..70      +  rep_origin     f1 ori (across the origin) (sequence partly withheld): f1 bacteriophage origin of replication; arrow indicates direction of (+) strand synthesis
>Addgene plasmid #161819 | lentiCRISPR v2-sgSLC7A11/xCT-2 | addgene full sequence | sequence record 319221 | Addgene NGS Result
TAAGGGATTTTGCCGATTTCGGCCTATTGGTTAAAAAATGAGCTGATTTAACAAAAATTTAACGCGAATT
AATTCTGTGGAATGTGTGTCAGTTAGGGTGTGGAAAGTCCCCAGGCTCCCCAGCAGGCAGAAGTATGCAA
AGCATGCATCTCAATTAGTCAGCAACCAGGTGTGGAAAGTCCCCAGGCTCCCCAGCAGGCAGAAGTATGC
AAAGCATGCATCTCAATTAGTCAGCAACCATAGTCCCGCCCCTAACTCCGCCCATCCCGCCCCTAACTCC
GCCCAGTTCCGCCCATTCTCCGCCCCATGGCTGACTAATTTTTTTTATTTATGCAGAGGCCGAGGCCGCC
TCTGCCTCTGAGCTATTCCAGAAGTAGTGAGGAGGCTTTTTTGGAGGCCTAGGCTTTTGCAAAAAGCTCC
CGGGAGCTTGTATATCCATTTTCGGATCTGATCAGCACGTGTTGACAATTAATCATCGGCATAGTATATC
GGCATAGTATAATACGACAAGGTGAGGAACTAAACCATGGCCAAGTTGACCAGTGCCGTTCCGGTGCTCA
CCGCGCGCGACGTCGCCGGAGCGGTCGAGTTCTGGACCGACCGGCTCGGGTTCTCCCGGGACTTCGTGGA
GGACGACTTCGCCGGTGTGGTCCGGGACGACGTGACCCTGTTCATCAGCGCGGTCCAGGACCAGGTGGTG
CCGGACAACACCCTGGCCTGGGTGTGGGTGCGCGGCCTGGACGAGCTGTACGCCGAGTGGTCGGAGGTCG
TGTCCACGAACTTCCGGGACGCCTCCGGGCCGGCCATGACCGAGATCGGCGAGCAGCCGTGGGGGCGGGA
GTTCGCCCTGCGCGACCCGGCCGGCAACTGCGTGCACTTCGTGGCCGAGGAGCAGGACTGACACGTGCTA
CGAGATTTCGATTCCACCGCCGCCTTCTATGAAAGGTTGGGCTTCGGAATCGTTTTCCGGGACGCCGGCT
GGATGATCCTCCAGCGCGGGGATCTCATGCTGGAGTTCTTCGCCCACCCCAACTTGTTTATTGCAGCTTA
TAATGGTTACAAATAAAGCAATAGCATCACAAATTTCACAAATAAAGCATTTTTTTCACTGCATTCTAGT
TGTGGTTTGTCCAAACTCATCAATGTATCTTATCATGTCTGTATACCGTCGACCTCTAGCTAGAGCTTGG
CGTAATCATGGTCATAGCTGTTTCCTGTGTGAAATTGTTATCCGCTCACAATTCCACACAACATACGAGC
CGGAAGCATAAAGTGTAAAGCCTGGGGTGCCTAATGAGTGAGCTAACTCACATTAATTGCGTTGCGCTCA
CTGCCCGCTTTCCAGTCGGGAAACCTGTCGTGCCAGCTGCATTAATGAATCGGCCAACGCGCGGGGAGAG
GCGGTTTGCGTATTGGGCGCTCTTCCGCTTCCTCGCTCACTGACTCGCTGCGCTCGGTCGTTCGGCTGCG
GCGAGCGGTATCAGCTCACTCAAAGGCGGTAATACGGTTATCCACAGAATCAGGGGATAACGCAGGAAAG
AACATGTGAGCAAAAGGCCAGCAAAAGGCCAGGAACCGTAAAAAGGCCGCGTTGCTGGCGTTTTTCCATA
GGCTCCGCCCCCCTGACGAGCATCACAAAAATCGACGCTCAAGTCAGAGGTGGCGAAACCCGACAGGACT
ATAAAGATACCAGGCGTTTCCCCCTGGAAGCTCCCTCGTGCGCTCTCCTGTTCCGACCCTGCCGCTTACC
GGATACCTGTCCGCCTTTCTCCCTTCGGGAAGCGTGGCGCTTTCTCATAGCTCACGCTGTAGGTATCTCA
GTTCGGTGTAGGTCGTTCGCTCCAAGCTGGGCTGTGTGCACGAACCCCCCGTTCAGCCCGACCGCTGCGC
CTTATCCGGTAACTATCGTCTTGAGTCCAACCCGGTAAGACACGACTTATCGCCACTGGCAGCAGCCACT
GGTAACAGGATTAGCAGAGCGAGGTATGTAGGCGGTGCTACAGAGTTCTTGAAGTGGTGGCCTAACTACG
GCTACACTAGAAGAACAGTATTTGGTATCTGCGCTCTGCTGAAGCCAGTTACCTTCGGAAAAAGAGTTGG
TAGCTCTTGATCCGGCAAACAAACCACCGCTGGTAGCGGTGGTTTTTTTGTTTGCAAGCAGCAGATTACG
CGCAGAAAAAAAGGATCTCAAGAAGATCCTTTGATCTTTTCTACGGGGTCTGACGCTCAGTGGAACGAAA
ACTCACGTTAAGGGATTTTGGTCATGAGATTATCAAAAAGGATCTTCACCTAGATCCTTTTAAATTAAAA
ATGAAGTTTTAAATCAATCTAAAGTATATATGAGTAAACTTGGTCTGACAGTTACCAATGCTTAATCAGT
GAGGCACCTATCTCAGCGATCTGTCTATTTCGTTCATCCATAGTTGCCTGACTCCCCGTCGTGTAGATAA
CTACGATACGGGAGGGCTTACCATCTGGCCCCAGTGCTGCAATGATACCGCGAGACCCACGCTCACCGGC
TCCAGATTTATCAGCAATAAACCAGCCAGCCGGAAGGGCCGAGCGCAGAAGTGGTCCTGCAACTTTATCC
GCCTCCATCCAGTCTATTAATTGTTGCCGGGAAGCTAGAGTAAGTAGTTCGCCAGTTAATAGTTTGCGCA
ACGTTGTTGCCATTGCTACAGGCATCGTGGTGTCACGCTCGTCGTTTGGTATGGCTTCATTCAGCTCCGG
TTCCCAACGATCAAGGCGAGTTACATGATCCCCCATGTTGTGCAAAAAAGCGGTTAGCTCCTTCGGTCCT
CCGATCGTTGTCAGAAGTAAGTTGGCCGCAGTGTTATCACTCATGGTTATGGCAGCACTGCATAATTCTC
TTACTGTCATGCCATCCGTAAGATGCTTTTCTGTGACTGGTGAGTACTCAACCAAGTCATTCTGAGAATA
GTGTATGCGGCGACCGAGTTGCTCTTGCCCGGCGTCAATACGGGATAATACCGCGCCACATAGCAGAACT
TTAAAAGTGCTCATCATTGGAAAACGTTCTTCGGGGCGAAAACTCTCAAGGATCTTACCGCTGTTGAGAT
CCAGTTCGATGTAACCCACTCGTGCACCCAACTGATCTTCAGCATCTTTTACTTTCACCAGCGTTTCTGG
GTGAGCAAAAACAGGAAGGCAAAATGCCGCAAAAAAGGGAATAAGGGCGACACGGAAATGTTGAATACTC
ATACTCTTCCTTTTTCAATATTATTGAAGCATTTATCAGGGTTATTGTCTCATGAGCGGATACATATTTG
AATGTATTTAGAAAAATAAACAAATAGGGGTTCCGCGCACATTTCCCCGAAAAGTGCCACCTGACGTCGA
CGGATCGGGAGATCTCCCGATCCCCTATGGTGCACTCTCAGTACAATCTGCTCTGATGCCGCATAGTTAA
GCCAGTATCTGCTCCCTGCTTGTGTGTTGGAGGTCGCTGAGTAGTGCGCGAGCAAAATTTAAGCTACAAC
AAGGCAAGGCTTGACCGACAATTGCATGAAGAATCTGCTTAGGGTTAGGCGTTTTGCGCTGCTTCGCGAT
GTACGGGCCAGATATACGCGTTGACATTGATTATTGACTAGTTATTAATAGTAATCAATTACGGGGTCAT
TAGTTCATAGCCCATATATGGAGTTCCGCGTTACATAACTTACGGTAAATGGCCCGCCTGGCTGACCGCC
CAACGACCCCCGCCCATTGACGTCAATAATGACGTATGTTCCCATAGTAACGCCAATAGGGACTTTCCAT
TGACGTCAATGGGTGGAGTATTTACGGTAAACTGCCCACTTGGCAGTACATCAAGTGTATCATATGCCAA
GTACGCCCCCTATTGACGTCAATGACGGTAAATGGCCCGCCTGGCATTATGCCCAGTACATGACCTTATG
GGACTTTCCTACTTGGCAGTACATCTACGTATTAGTCATCGCTATTACCATGGTGATGCGGTTTTGGCAG
TACATCAATGGGCGTGGATAGCGGTTTGACTCACGGGGATTTCCAAGTCTCCACCCCATTGACGTCAATG
GGAGTTTGTTTTGGCACCAAAATCAACGGGACTTTCCAAAATGTCGTAACAACTCCGCCCCATTGACGCA
AATGGGCGGTAGGCGTGTACGGTGGGAGGTCTATATAAGCAGCGCGTTTTGCCTGTACTGGGTCTCTCTG
GTTAGACCAGATCTGAGCCTGGGAGCTCTCTGGCTAACTAGGGAACCCACTGCTTAAGCCTCAATAAAGC
TTGCCTTGAGTGCTTCAAGTAGTGTGTGCCCGTCTGTTGTGTGACTCTGGTAACTAGAGATCCCTCAGAC
CCTTTTAGTCAGTGTGGAAAATCTCTAGCAGTGGCGCCCGAACAGGGACTTGAAAGCGAAAGGGAAACCA
GAGGAGCTCTCTCGACGCAGGACTCGGCTTGCTGAAGCGCGCACGGCAAGAGGCGAGGGGCGGCGACTGG
TGAGTACGCCAAAAATTTTGACTAGCGGAGGCTAGAAGGAGAGAGATGGGTGCGAGAGCGTCAGTATTAA
GCGGGGGAGAATTAGATCGCGATGGGAAAAAATTCGGTTAAGGCCAGGGGGAAAGAAAAAATATAAATTA
AAACATATAGTATGGGCAAGCAGGGAGCTAGAACGATTCGCAGTTAATCCTGGCCTGTTAGAAACATCAG
AAGGCTGTAGACAAATACTGGGACAGCTACAACCATCCCTTCAGACAGGATCAGAAGAACTTAGATCATT
ATATAATACAGTAGCAACCCTCTATTGTGTGCATCAAAGGATAGAGATAAAAGACACCAAGGAAGCTTTA
GACAAGATAGAGGAAGAGCAAAACAAAAGTAAGACCACCGCACAGCAAGCGGCCGCTGATCTTCAGACCT
GGAGGAGGAGATATGAGGGACAATTGGAGAAGTGAATTATATAAATATAAAGTAGTAAAAATTGAACCAT
TAGGAGTAGCACCCACCAAGGCAAAGAGAAGAGTGGTGCAGAGAGAAAAAAGAGCAGTGGGAATAGGAGC
TTTGTTCCTTGGGTTCTTGGGAGCAGCAGGAAGCACTATGGGCGCAGCGTCAATGACGCTGACGGTACAG
GCCAGACAATTATTGTCTGGTATAGTGCAGCAGCAGAACAATTTGCTGAGGGCTATTGAGGCGCAACAGC
ATCTGTTGCAACTCACAGTCTGGGGCATCAAGCAGCTCCAGGCAAGAATCCTGGCTGTGGAAAGATACCT
AAAGGATCAACAGCTCCTGGGGATTTGGGGTTGCTCTGGAAAACTCATTTGCACCACTGCTGTGCCTTGG
AATGCTAGTTGGAGTAATAAATCTCTGGAACAGATTTGGAATCACACGACCTGGATGGAGTGGGACAGAG
AAATTAACAATTACACAAGCTTAATACACTCCTTAATTGAAGAATCGCAAAACCAGCAAGAAAAGAATGA
ACAAGAATTATTGGAATTAGATAAATGGGCAAGTTTGTGGAATTGGTTTAACATAACAAATTGGCTGTGG
TATATAAAATTATTCATAATGATAGTAGGAGGCTTGGTAGGTTTAAGAATAGTTTTTGCTGTACTTTCTA
TAGTGAATAGAGTTAGGCAGGGATATTCACCATTATCGTTTCAGACCCACCTCCCAACCCCGAGGGGACC
CGACAGGCCCGAAGGAATAGAAGAAGAAGGTGGAGAGAGAGACAGAGACAGATCCATTCGATTAGTGAAC
GGATCGGCACTGCGTGCGCCAATTCTGCAGACAAATGGCAGTATTCATCCACAATTTTAAAAGAAAAGGG
GGGATTGGGGGGTACAGTGCAGGGGAAAGAATAGTAGACATAATAGCAACAGACATACAAACTAAAGAAT
TACAAAAACAAATTACAAAAATTCAAAATTTTCGGGTTTATTACAGGGACAGCAGAGATCCAGTTTGGTT
AATTAAGGTACCGAGGGCCTATTTCCCATGATTCCTTCATATTTGCATATACGATACAAGGCTGTTAGAG
AGATAATTAGAATTAATTTGACTGTAAACACAAAGATATTAGTACAAAATACGTGACGTAGAAAGTAATA
ATTTCTTGGGTAGTTTGCAGTTTTAAAATTATGTTTTAAAATGGACTATCATATGCTTACCGTAACTTGA
AAGTATTTCGATTTCTTGGCTTTATATATCTTGTGGAAAGGACGAAACACCGAAGTATTACGCGGTTGCC
ACGTTTTAGAGCTAGAAATAGCAAGTTAAAATAAGGCTAGTCCGTTATCAACTTGAAAAAGTGGCACCGA
GTCGGTGCTTTTTTGAATTCGCTAGCTAGGTCTTGAAAGGAGTGGGAATTGGCTCCGGTGCCCGTCAGTG
GGCAGAGCGCACATCGCCCACAGTCCCCGAGAAGTTGGGGGGAGGGGTCGGCAATTGATCCGGTGCCTAG
AGAAGGTGGCGCGGGGTAAACTGGGAAAGTGATGTCGTGTACTGGCTCCGCCTTTTTCCCGAGGGTGGGG
GAGAACCGTATATAAGTGCAGTAGTCGCCGTGAACGTTCTTTTTCGCAACGGGTTTGCCGCCAGAACACA
GGACCGGTTCTAGAGCGCTGCCACCATGGACAAGAAGTACAGCATCGGCCTGGACATCGGCACCAACTCT
GTGGGCTGGGCCGTGATCACCGACGAGTACAAGGTGCCCAGCAAGAAATTCAAGGTGCTGGGCAACACCG
ACCGGCACAGCATCAAGAAGAACCTGATCGGAGCCCTGCTGTTCGACAGCGGCGAAACAGCCGAGGCCAC
CCGGCTGAAGAGAACCGCCAGAAGAAGATACACCAGACGGAAGAACCGGATCTGCTATCTGCAAGAGATC
TTCAGCAACGAGATGGCCAAGGTGGACGACAGCTTCTTCCACAGACTGGAAGAGTCCTTCCTGGTGGAAG
AGGATAAGAAGCACGAGCGGCACCCCATCTTCGGCAACATCGTGGACGAGGTGGCCTACCACGAGAAGTA
CCCCACCATCTACCACCTGAGAAAGAAACTGGTGGACAGCACCGACAAGGCCGACCTGCGGCTGATCTAT
CTGGCCCTGGCCCACATGATCAAGTTCCGGGGCCACTTCCTGATCGAGGGCGACCTGAACCCCGACAACA
GCGACGTGGACAAGCTGTTCATCCAGCTGGTGCAGACCTACAACCAGCTGTTCGAGGAAAACCCCATCAA
CGCCAGCGGCGTGGACGCCAAGGCCATCCTGTCTGCCAGACTGAGCAAGAGCAGACGGCTGGAAAATCTG
ATCGCCCAGCTGCCCGGCGAGAAGAAGAATGGCCTGTTCGGAAACCTGATTGCCCTGAGCCTGGGCCTGA
CCCCCAACTTCAAGAGCAACTTCGACCTGGCCGAGGATGCCAAACTGCAGCTGAGCAAGGACACCTACGA
CGACGACCTGGACAACCTGCTGGCCCAGATCGGCGACCAGTACGCCGACCTGTTTCTGGCCGCCAAGAAC
CTGTCCGACGCCATCCTGCTGAGCGACATCCTGAGAGTGAACACCGAGATCACCAAGGCCCCCCTGAGCG
CCTCTATGATCAAGAGATACGACGAGCACCACCAGGACCTGACCCTGCTGAAAGCTCTCGTGCGGCAGCA
GCTGCCTGAGAAGTACAAAGAGATTTTCTTCGACCAGAGCAAGAACGGCTACGCCGGCTACATTGACGGC
GGAGCCAGCCAGGAAGAGTTCTACAAGTTCATCAAGCCCATCCTGGAAAAGATGGACGGCACCGAGGAAC
TGCTCGTGAAGCTGAACAGAGAGGACCTGCTGCGGAAGCAGCGGACCTTCGACAACGGCAGCATCCCCCA
CCAGATCCACCTGGGAGAGCTGCACGCCATTCTGCGGCGGCAGGAAGATTTTTACCCATTCCTGAAGGAC
AACCGGGAAAAGATCGAGAAGATCCTGACCTTCCGCATCCCCTACTACGTGGGCCCTCTGGCCAGGGGAA
ACAGCAGATTCGCCTGGATGACCAGAAAGAGCGAGGAAACCATCACCCCCTGGAACTTCGAGGAAGTGGT
GGACAAGGGCGCTTCCGCCCAGAGCTTCATCGAGCGGATGACCAACTTCGATAAGAACCTGCCCAACGAG
AAGGTGCTGCCCAAGCACAGCCTGCTGTACGAGTACTTCACCGTGTATAACGAGCTGACCAAAGTGAAAT
ACGTGACCGAGGGAATGAGAAAGCCCGCCTTCCTGAGCGGCGAGCAGAAAAAGGCCATCGTGGACCTGCT
GTTCAAGACCAACCGGAAAGTGACCGTGAAGCAGCTGAAAGAGGACTACTTCAAGAAAATCGAGTGCTTC
GACTCCGTGGAAATCTCCGGCGTGGAAGATCGGTTCAACGCCTCCCTGGGCACATACCACGATCTGCTGA
AAATTATCAAGGACAAGGACTTCCTGGACAATGAGGAAAACGAGGACATTCTGGAAGATATCGTGCTGAC
CCTGACACTGTTTGAGGACAGAGAGATGATCGAGGAACGGCTGAAAACCTATGCCCACCTGTTCGACGAC
AAAGTGATGAAGCAGCTGAAGCGGCGGAGATACACCGGCTGGGGCAGGCTGAGCCGGAAGCTGATCAACG
GCATCCGGGACAAGCAGTCCGGCAAGACAATCCTGGATTTCCTGAAGTCCGACGGCTTCGCCAACAGAAA
CTTCATGCAGCTGATCCACGACGACAGCCTGACCTTTAAAGAGGACATCCAGAAAGCCCAGGTGTCCGGC
CAGGGCGATAGCCTGCACGAGCACATTGCCAATCTGGCCGGCAGCCCCGCCATTAAGAAGGGCATCCTGC
AGACAGTGAAGGTGGTGGACGAGCTCGTGAAAGTGATGGGCCGGCACAAGCCCGAGAACATCGTGATCGA
AATGGCCAGAGAGAACCAGACCACCCAGAAGGGACAGAAGAACAGCCGCGAGAGAATGAAGCGGATCGAA
GAGGGCATCAAAGAGCTGGGCAGCCAGATCCTGAAAGAACACCCCGTGGAAAACACCCAGCTGCAGAACG
AGAAGCTGTACCTGTACTACCTGCAGAATGGGCGGGATATGTACGTGGACCAGGAACTGGACATCAACCG
GCTGTCCGACTACGATGTGGACCATATCGTGCCTCAGAGCTTTCTGAAGGACGACTCCATCGACAACAAG
GTGCTGACCAGAAGCGACAAGAACCGGGGCAAGAGCGACAACGTGCCCTCCGAAGAGGTCGTGAAGAAGA
TGAAGAACTACTGGCGGCAGCTGCTGAACGCCAAGCTGATTACCCAGAGAAAGTTCGACAATCTGACCAA
GGCCGAGAGAGGCGGCCTGAGCGAACTGGATAAGGCCGGCTTCATCAAGAGACAGCTGGTGGAAACCCGG
CAGATCACAAAGCACGTGGCACAGATCCTGGACTCCCGGATGAACACTAAGTACGACGAGAATGACAAGC
TGATCCGGGAAGTGAAAGTGATCACCCTGAAGTCCAAGCTGGTGTCCGATTTCCGGAAGGATTTCCAGTT
TTACAAAGTGCGCGAGATCAACAACTACCACCACGCCCACGACGCCTACCTGAACGCCGTCGTGGGAACC
GCCCTGATCAAAAAGTACCCTAAGCTGGAAAGCGAGTTCGTGTACGGCGACTACAAGGTGTACGACGTGC
GGAAGATGATCGCCAAGAGCGAGCAGGAAATCGGCAAGGCTACCGCCAAGTACTTCTTCTACAGCAACAT
CATGAACTTTTTCAAGACCGAGATTACCCTGGCCAACGGCGAGATCCGGAAGCGGCCTCTGATCGAGACA
AACGGCGAAACCGGGGAGATCGTGTGGGATAAGGGCCGGGATTTTGCCACCGTGCGGAAAGTGCTGAGCA
TGCCCCAAGTGAATATCGTGAAAAAGACCGAGGTGCAGACAGGCGGCTTCAGCAAAGAGTCTATCCTGCC
CAAGAGGAACAGCGATAAGCTGATCGCCAGAAAGAAGGACTGGGACCCTAAGAAGTACGGCGGCTTCGAC
AGCCCCACCGTGGCCTATTCTGTGCTGGTGGTGGCCAAAGTGGAAAAGGGCAAGTCCAAGAAACTGAAGA
GTGTGAAAGAGCTGCTGGGGATCACCATCATGGAAAGAAGCAGCTTCGAGAAGAATCCCATCGACTTTCT
GGAAGCCAAGGGCTACAAAGAAGTGAAAAAGGACCTGATCATCAAGCTGCCTAAGTACTCCCTGTTCGAG
CTGGAAAACGGCCGGAAGAGAATGCTGGCCTCTGCCGGCGAACTGCAGAAGGGAAACGAACTGGCCCTGC
CCTCCAAATATGTGAACTTCCTGTACCTGGCCAGCCACTATGAGAAGCTGAAGGGCTCCCCCGAGGATAA
TGAGCAGAAACAGCTGTTTGTGGAACAGCACAAGCACTACCTGGACGAGATCATCGAGCAGATCAGCGAG
TTCTCCAAGAGAGTGATCCTGGCCGACGCTAATCTGGACAAAGTGCTGTCCGCCTACAACAAGCACCGGG
ATAAGCCCATCAGAGAGCAGGCCGAGAATATCATCCACCTGTTTACCCTGACCAATCTGGGAGCCCCTGC
CGCCTTCAAGTACTTTGACACCACCATCGACCGGAAGAGGTACACCAGCACCAAAGAGGTGCTGGACGCC
ACCCTGATCCACCAGAGCATCACCGGCCTGTACGAGACACGGATCGACCTGTCTCAGCTGGGAGGCGACA
AGCGACCTGCCGCCACAAAGAAGGCTGGACAGGCTAAGAAGAAGAAAGATTACAAAGACGATGACGATAA
GGGATCCGGCGCAACAAACTTCTCTCTGCTGAAACAAGCCGGAGATGTCGAAGAGAATCCTGGACCGACC
GAGTACAAGCCCACGGTGCGCCTCGCCACCCGCGACGACGTCCCCAGGGCCGTACGCACCCTCGCCGCCG
CGTTCGCCGACTACCCCGCCACGCGCCACACCGTCGATCCGGACCGCCACATCGAGCGGGTCACCGAGCT
GCAAGAACTCTTCCTCACGCGCGTCGGGCTCGACATCGGCAAGGTGTGGGTCGCGGACGACGGCGCCGCG
GTGGCGGTCTGGACCACGCCGGAGAGCGTCGAAGCGGGGGCGGTGTTCGCCGAGATCGGCCCGCGCATGG
CCGAGTTGAGCGGTTCCCGGCTGGCCGCGCAGCAACAGATGGAAGGCCTCCTGGCGCCGCACCGGCCCAA
GGAGCCCGCGTGGTTCCTGGCCACCGTCGGAGTCTCGCCCGACCACCAGGGCAAGGGTCTGGGCAGCGCC
GTCGTGCTCCCCGGAGTGGAGGCGGCCGAGCGCGCCGGGGTGCCCGCCTTCCTGGAGACCTCCGCGCCCC
GCAACCTCCCCTTCTACGAGCGGCTCGGCTTCACCGTCACCGCCGACGTCGAGGTGCCCGAAGGACCGCG
CACCTGGTGCATGACCCGCAAGCCCGGTGCCTGAACGCGTTAAGTCGACAATCAACCTCTGGATTACAAA
ATTTGTGAAAGATTGACTGGTATTCTTAACTATGTTGCTCCTTTTACGCTATGTGGATACGCTGCTTTAA
TGCCTTTGTATCATGCTATTGCTTCCCGTATGGCTTTCATTTTCTCCTCCTTGTATAAATCCTGGTTGCT
GTCTCTTTATGAGGAGTTGTGGCCCGTTGTCAGGCAACGTGGCGTGGTGTGCACTGTGTTTGCTGACGCA
ACCCCCACTGGTTGGGGCATTGCCACCACCTGTCAGCTCCTTTCCGGGACTTTCGCTTTCCCCCTCCCTA
TTGCCACGGCGGAACTCATCGCCGCCTGCCTTGCCCGCTGCTGGACAGGGGCTCGGCTGTTGGGCACTGA
CAATTCCGTGGTGTTGTCGGGGAAATCATCGTCCTTTCCTTGGCTGCTCGCCTGTGTTGCCACCTGGATT
CTGCGCGGGACGTCCTTCTGCTACGTCCCTTCGGCCCTCAATCCAGCGGACCTTCCTTCCCGCGGCCTGC
TGCCGGCTCTGCGGCCTCTTCCGCGTCTTCGCCTTCGCCCTCAGACGAGTCGGATCTCCCTTTGGGCCGC
CTCCCCGCGTCGACTTTAAGACCAATGACTTACAAGGCAGCTGTAGATCTTAGCCACTTTTTAAAAGAAA
AGGGGGGACTGGAAGGGCTAATTCACTCCCAACGAAGACAAGATCTGCTTTTTGCTTGTACTGGGTCTCT
CTGGTTAGACCAGATCTGAGCCTGGGAGCTCTCTGGCTAACTAGGGAACCCACTGCTTAAGCCTCAATAA
AGCTTGCCTTGAGTGCTTCAAGTAGTGTGTGCCCGTCTGTTGTGTGACTCTGGTAACTAGAGATCCCTCA
GACCCTTTTAGTCAGTGTGGAAAATCTCTAGCAGGGCCCGTTTAAACCCGCTGATCAGCCTCGACTGTGC
CTTCTAGTTGCCAGCCATCTGTTGTTTGCCCCTCCCCCGTGCCTTCCTTGACCCTGGAAGGTGCCACTCC
CACTGTCCTTTCCTAATAAAATGAGGAAATTGCATCGCATTGTCTGAGTAGGTGTCATTCTATTCTGGGG
GGTGGGGTGGGGCAGGACAGCAAGGGGGAGGATTGGGAAGACAATAGCAGGCATGCTGGGGATGCGGTGG
GCTCTATGGCTTCTGAGGCGGAAAGAACCAGCTGGGGCTCTAGGGGGTATCCCC
[124 nt withheld, positions 12655-12778]
C
[91 nt withheld, positions 12780-12870]
A
[49 nt withheld, positions 12872-12920]
CCTTTGACGTTGGAGTCCACGTTCTTT
[37 nt withheld, positions 12948-12984]
ACCCTATCTCGGTCTATTCTTTTGATTTA
